Addgene plasmid #240659: pG20_3C_mVenus_Hyg
Purpose: (Empty Backbone) Expression plasmid for 3C-mVenus-tagged proteins with Hygromycin transgenic seed selection
Depositing lab: Hans-Henning Kunz. Depositing organization: Ludwig-Maximilians-Universitaet Muenchen (LMU). Publication: Catch & Release-rapid cost-effective protein purification from plants using a DIY GFP-Trap-protease approach. Schwartz S, Engstler C, Muhlbauer S, Windenbach E, Wunder T, Kunz HH, Brandt B. Plant J. 2025 Nov;124(3):e70544. doi: 10.1111/tpj.70544. PubMed 41222448.
Backbone
  Vector backbone: pGreen2.0
  Backbone size (bp): 7332
  Vector type: Plant Expression
  Selectable markers: Hygromycin
  Tag / fusion protein: 3C-mVenus (C terminal on backbone)
Growth in bacteria
  Bacterial resistance: Kanamycin, 50 μg/mL
  Growth temperature: 37°C
  Growth strain: DH5alpha
  Copy number: High Copy
Gene/Insert
  Gene/Insert name: None
  Tag / fusion protein: 3C-mVenus (C terminal on backbone)
Terms and licenses: Academic/Nonprofit Terms; Industry Terms: Not Available to Industry
How to cite: pG20_3C_mVenus_Hyg was a gift from Hans-Henning Kunz (Addgene plasmid # 240659 ; http://n2t.net/addgene:240659 ; RRID:Addgene_240659)
