[The description below was written by a language model from this plasmid's Addgene catalogue record and pLannotate feature annotations shown in this document.]
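Description:
pG20_3C_mVenus_Hyg is an empty plant expression backbone of 7,332 bp built on the pGreen2.0 binary vector, designed for producing proteins that carry a C-terminal 3C-mVenus tag in transgenic plants. In E. coli it is maintained at high copy through a ColE1/pUC-type origin and selected with kanamycin via an aph(3')-Ia gene. It also carries the pSa origin typical of pGreen-family vectors, which supports replication in Agrobacterium when the replicase is supplied in trans by a helper plasmid. Nopaline-type left and right T-DNA border repeats delimit the region transferred into the plant genome.

Within the T-DNA, next to the left border, a CaMV 35S promoter drives the hygromycin phosphotransferase gene (hph), terminated by a CaMV polyadenylation signal, which allows hygromycin selection of transgenic seedlings. The expression side contains a bacterial mRFP1 cassette (lac promoter and operator, mRFP1, rrnB T1 and T7Te terminators) directly upstream of the Venus coding sequence and the Arabidopsis HSP18.2 terminator. This placement suggests the mRFP1 cassette is a visual dropout placeholder that is replaced when a gene of interest is cloned in, although the record does not describe the cloning scheme. The 3C element named in the tag, presumably a 3C protease cleavage site between the inserted protein and mVenus, is not separately annotated. No plant promoter is annotated for the gene of interest either. A roughly 700 bp stretch between the 35S promoter and the lac elements is unannotated, so the promoter is either there or must be supplied with the insert. The associated publication describes purifying plant proteins by GFP-Trap capture followed by protease release, which fits a cleavable fluorescent tag.
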