Features (pLannotate 1.2.2; 21 found; start..end, strand, type, name):
     63..498     +  rep_origin     pSa ori: origin of replication from bacterial plasmid pSa
    625..647     +  misc_feature   LB T-DNA repeat: left border repeat from nopaline C58 T-DNA (truncated)
    655..831     -  polyA_signal   CaMV poly(A) signal: cauliflower mosaic virus polyadenylation signal
    881..1045    -  CDS            yokD (fragment): YOKD_BACSU - Experimental evidence at protein level: Swiss-Prot protein existence level 1. May contribute to antibiotic resistance. From Bacillus subtilis (strain 168).
   1066..2088    -  CDS            hph: KHYB_ECOLX - Experimental evidence at protein level: Swiss-Prot protein existence level 1. The aminoglycoside phosphotransferases achieve inactivation of their antibiotic substrates by phosphorylation. Only phosphorylates hygromycin and closely related compounds such as demethyl analogs and destomycin. From Escherichia coli.
   2108..2453    -  promoter       CaMV 35S promoter: strong constitutive promoter from cauliflower mosaic virus
   2110..2156    -  promoter       minimal CaMV 35S promoter: minimal 35S promoter from cauliflower mosaic virus
   3158..3245    +  CDS            lacI (fragment): lac repressor; lacI; The lac repressor binds to the lac operator to inhibit transcription in E. coli. This inhibition can be relieved by adding lactose or isopropyl-β-D-thiogalactopyranoside (IPTG).
   3258..3279    +  protein_bind   CAP binding site: CAP binding activates transcription in the presence of cAMP. E. coli catabolite activator protein
   3294..3324    +  promoter       lac promoter: promoter for the E. coli lac operon
   3332..3348    +  protein_bind   lac operator: The lac repressor binds to the lac operator to inhibit transcription in E. coli. This inhibition can be relieved by adding lactose or isopropyl-β-D-thiogalactopyranoside (IPTG). lac repressor encoded by lacI
   3384..4058    +  CDS            mRFP1: mRFP1 is a basic (constitutively fluorescent) red fluorescent protein published in 2002, derived from Discosoma sp.. It is reported to be a somewhat slowly-maturing monomer with low acid sensitivity.
   4106..4177    +  terminator     rrnB T1 terminator: transcription terminator T1 from the E. coli rrnB gene
   4193..4220    +  terminator     T7Te terminator: phage T7 early transcription terminator
   4275..4994    +  CDS            Venus: yellow fluorescent protein (YFP) with fast and efficient maturation (Nagai et al., 2002) mammalian codon-optimized
   5002..5250    +  terminator     HSP terminator: efficient transcription terminator from the Arabidopsis thaliana heat shock protein 18.2 gene (Nagaya et al., 2010)
   5261..5291    -  promoter       NOS promoter (fragment): nopaline synthase promoter
   5415..5439    +  misc_feature   RB T-DNA repeat: right border repeat from nopaline C58 T-DNA
   5530..6118    -  rep_origin     ori: high-copy-number ColE1/pMB1/pBR322/pUC origin of replication
   6289..7104    -  CDS            KanR: aminoglycoside phosphotransferase; aph(3')-Ia; confers resistance to kanamycin in bacteria or G418 (Geneticin®) in eukaryotes
   7289..58      +  CDS            TRA2_ECOLX (fragment) (across the origin): Protein predicted: Swiss-Prot protein existence level 4. Required for transposition of transposon Tn903. From Escherichia coli.
>Addgene plasmid #240659 | pG20_3C_mVenus_Hyg | addgene full sequence | sequence record 482848 | Addgene NGS Result
AGCTCTCATCAACCGTGGCTCCCTCACTTTCTGGCTGGATGATGGGGCGATTCAGGCGATCCCCATCCAA
CAGCCCGCCGTCGAGCGGGCTTTTTTATCCCCGGAAGCCTGTGGATAGAGGGTAGTTATCCACGTGAAAC
CGCTAATGCCCCGCAAAGCCTTGATTCACGGGGCTTTCCGGCCCGCTCCAAAAACTATCCACGTGAAATC
GCTAATCAGGGTACGTGAAATCGCTAATCGGAGTACGTGAAATCGCTAATAAGGTCACGTGAAATCGCTA
ATCAAAAAGGCACGTGAGAACGCTAATAGCCCTTTCAGATCAACAGCTTGCAAACACCCCTCGCTCCGGC
AAGTAGTTACAGCAAGTAGTATGTTCAATTAGCTTTTCAATTATGAATATATATATCAATTATTGGTCGC
CCTTGGCTTGTGGACAATGCGCTACGCGCACCGGCTCCGCCCGTGGACAACCGCAAGCGGTTGCCCACCG
TCGAGCGCCTTTGCCCACAACCCGGCGGCCGGCCGCAACAGATCGTTTTATAAATTTTTTTTTTTGAAAA
AGAAAAAGCCCGAAAGGCGGCAACCTCTCGGGCTTCTGGATTTCCGATCCCCGGAATTAGATCTTGGCAG
GATATATTGTGGTGTAACGTTATCGATCTGGATTTTAGTACTGGATTTTGGTTTTAGGAATTAGAAATTT
TATTGATAGAAGTATTTTACAAATACAAATACATACTAAGGGTTTCTTATATGCTCAACACATGAGCGAA
ACCCTATAAGAACCCTAATTTCCCTTATCGGGAAACTACTCACACATTATTTATGGAGAAAATAGAGAGA
GATAGATTTGTAGAGAGAGACTGGTGATTTCAGCGTACCGAATTAATTCCTGAATCACTGCGACCGGCCC
TCCCGCGACCCAGCCGAGCGAGCTTAGCGAACTGTGGACGAGAACTGTGCCACCAAGCGTAAGGCCGTTC
TCTCGCATTTGCCTTGCTAGGCTCGCGCGAGTTGCTGGCTGAGGCGTTCTCGAAATCAGCTCTTGTTCGG
TCGGCATCTACTCTATTCCTTTGCCCTCGGACGAGTGCTGGGGCGTCGGTTTCCACTATCGGCGAGTACT
TCTACACAGCCATCGGTCCAGACGGCCGCGCTTCTGCGGGCGATTTGTGTACGCCCGACAGTCCCGGCTC
CGGATCGGACGATTGCGTCGCATCGACCCTGCGCCCAAGCTGCATCATCGAAATTGCCGTCAACCAAGCT
CTGATAGAGTTGGTCAAGACCAATGCGGAGCATATACGCCCGGAGCCTTGGCGATCCTGCAAGCTCCGGA
TGCCTCCGCTCGAAGTAGCGCGTCTGCTGCTCCATACAAGCCAACCACGGCCTCCAGAAGAAGATGTTGG
CGACCTCGTATTGGGAATCCCCGAACATCGCCTCGCTCCAGTCAATGACCGCTGTTATGCGGCCATTGTC
CGTCAGGACATTGTTGGAGCCGAAATCCGCGTGCACGAGGTGCCGGACTTCGGGGCAGTCCTCGGCCCAA
AGCATCAGCTCATCGAGAGCCTGCGCGACGGACGCACTGACGGTGTCGTCCATCACAGTTTGCCAGTGAT
ACACATGGGGATCAGCAATCGCGCATATGAAATCACGCCATGTAGTGTATTGACCGATTCCTTGCGGTCC
GAATGGGCCGAACCCGCTCGTCTGGCTAAGATCGGCCGCAGCGATAGCATCCATAGCCTCCGCGACCGGC
TGAAGAACAGCGGGCAGTTCGGTTTCAGGCAGGTCTTGCAACGTGACACCCTGTGCACGGCGGGAGATGC
AATAGGTCAGGCTCTCGCTGAACTCCCCAATGTCAAGCACTTCCGGAATCGGGAGCGCGGCCGATGCAAA
GTGCCGATAAACATAACGATCTTTGTAGAAACCATCGGCGCAGCTATTTACCCGCAGGACATATCCACGC
CCTCCTACATCGAAGCTGAAAGCACGAGATTCTTCGCCCTCCGAGAGCTGCATCAGGTCGGAGACGCTGT
CGAACTTTTCGATCAGAAACTTCTCGACAGACGTCGCGGTGAGTTCAGGCTTTTTCATAGGGGGGATCAG
CTTGGGCTGTCCTCTCCAAATGAAATGAACTTCCTTATATAGAGGAAGGGTCTTGCGAAGGATAGTGGGA
TTGTGCGTCATCCCTTACGTCAGTGGAGATGTCACATCAATCCACTTGCTTTGAAGTCGTGGTTGGAACG
ACTTCTTTTTCCACGATGCTCCTCGTGGGTGGGGGTCCATCTTTGGGACCACTGTCGGCAGAGGCATCTT
GAATGATAGCCTTTCCTTTATCGCAATGATGGCATTTGTAGGAGCCACCTTCCTTTTCTACTGTCCTTTC
GATGAAGTGACAGATAGCTGGGCAATGGAATCCGAGGAGGTTTCCCGAAATTACCCTTTGTTGAAAAGTC
TCAATAAAGCTTCGACGAGTCAGTAATAAACGGCGTCAAAGTGGTTGCAGCCGGCACACACGAGTCGTGT
TTATCAACTCAAAGCACAAATACTTTTCCTCAACCTAAAAATAAGGCAATTAGCCAAAAACAACTTTGCG
TGTAAACAACGCTCAATACACGTGTCATTTTATTATTAGCTATTGCTTCACCGCCTTAGCTTTCTCGTGA
CCTAGTCGTCCTCGTCTTTTCTTCTTCTTCTTCTATAAAACAATACCCAAAGACCTCTTCTTCTTCACAA
TTCAGATTTCAATTTCTCAAAATCTTAAAAACTTTCTCTCAATTCTCTCTACCGTGATCAAGGTAAATTT
CTGTGTTCCTTATTCTCTCAAAATCTTCGATTTTGTTTTCGTTCGATCCCAATTTCGTATATGTTCTTTG
GTTTAGATTCTGTTAATCTTAGATCGAAGTCGATTTTCTGGGTTTGATCGTTAGATATCATCTTAATTCT
CGATTAGGGTTTCATAGATATCATCCGATTTGTTCAAATAATTTGAGTTTTGTCGAATAATTACTCTTCG
ATTTGTGATTTCTATCTAGATCTGGTGTTAGTTTCTAGTTTGTGCGATCGAATTTGTCGATTAATCTGAG
TTTTTCTGATTAACAGACTAGAGTTAACCGGGCTCAGGCCTGGCGCGCCACTAGTGGATCCGATGGTGTC
TTCGATTCAATACGCAAACCGCCTCTCCCCGCGCGTTGGCCGATTCATTAATGCAGCTGGCACGACAGGT
TTCCCGACTGGAAAGCGGGCAGTGAGCGCAACGCAATTAATGTGAGTTAGCTCACTCATTAGGCACCCCA
GGCTTTACACTTTATGCTTCCGGCTCGTATGTTGTGTGGAATTGTGAGCGGATAACAATTTCACACATAC
TAGAGAAAGAGGAGAAATACTAGATGGCTTCCTCCGAGGACGTTATCAAAGAGTTCATGCGTTTCAAAGT
TCGTATGGAAGGTTCCGTTAACGGTCACGAGTTCGAAATCGAAGGTGAAGGTGAAGGTCGTCCGTACGAA
GGTACCCAGACCGCTAAACTGAAAGTTACCAAAGGTGGTCCGCTGCCGTTCGCTTGGGACATCCTGTCCC
CGCAGTTCCAGTACGGTTCCAAGGCTTACGTTAAACACCCGGCTGACATCCCGGACTACCTGAAACTGTC
CTTCCCGGAAGGTTTCAAATGGGAACGTGTTATGAACTTCGAGGACGGTGGTGTTGTTACCGTTACCCAG
GACTCCTCCCTGCAAGACGGTGAGTTCATCTACAAAGTTAAACTGCGTGGTACCAACTTCCCGTCCGACG
GTCCGGTTATGCAGAAAAAAACGATGGGTTGGGAAGCATCCACCGAACGTATGTACCCGGAGGACGGTGC
TCTGAAAGGTGAAATCAAAATGCGTCTGAAACTGAAAGACGGTGGTCACTACGACGCTGAAGTTAAAACC
ACCTACATGGCTAAAAAACCGGTTCAGCTGCCGGGTGCTTACAAAACCGACATCAAACTGGACATCACCT
CCCACAACGAGGACTACACCATCGTTGAACAGTACGAACGTGCTGAAGGTCGTCACTCCACCGGTGCTTA
ATAACGCTGATAGTGCTAGTGTAGATCGCTACTAGAGCCAGGCATCAAATAAAACGAAAGGCTCAGTCGA
AAGACTGGGCCTTTCGTTTTATCTGTTGTTTGTCGGTGAACGCTCTCTACTAGAGTCACACTGGCTCACC
TTCGGGTGGGCCTTTCTGCGTTTATAGAAGACACTGGACCCGGGAGTCTGGAAGTTCTGTTCCAGGGGCC
CTCCATGGTGAGCAAGGGCGAGGAGCTGTTCACCGGGGTGGTGCCCATCCTGGTCGAGCTGGACGGCGAC
GTAAACGGCCACAAGTTCAGCGTGTCCGGCGAGGGCGAGGGCGATGCCACCTACGGCAAGCTGACCCTGA
AGCTGATCTGCACCACCGGCAAGCTGCCCGTGCCCTGGCCCACCCTCGTGACCACCCTGGGCTACGGCCT
GCAGTGCTTCGCCCGCTACCCCGACCACATGAAGCAGCACGACTTCTTCAAGTCCGCCATGCCCGAAGGC
TACGTCCAGGAGCGCACCATCTTCTTCAAGGACGACGGCAACTACAAGACCCGCGCCGAGGTGAAGTTCG
AGGGCGACACCCTGGTGAACCGCATCGAGCTGAAGGGCATCGACTTCAAGGAGGACGGCAACATCCTGGG
GCACAAGCTGGAGTACAACTACAACAGCCACAACGTCTATATCACCGCCGACAAGCAGAAGAACGGCATC
AAGGCCAACTTCAAGATCCGCCACAACATCGAGGACGGCGGCGTGCAGCTCGCCGACCACTACCAGCAGA
ACACCCCCATCGGCGACGGCCCCGTGCTGCTGCCCGACAACCACTACCTGAGCTACCAGTCCGCCCTGAG
CAAAGACCCCAACGAGAAGCGCGATCACATGGTCCTGCTGGAGTTCGTGACCGCCGCCGGGATCACTCTC
GGCATGGACGAGCTGTACAAGTAAGAGCTCATATGAAGATGAAGATGAAATATTTGGTGTGTCAAATAAA
TAGCTTGTGTGCTTAAGTTTGTGTTTTTTTCTTGGCTTGTTGTGTTATGAATTTGTGGCTTTTTCTAATA
TTAAATGAATGTAAGATCTCATTATAATGAATAAACAAATGTTTCTATAATCCATTGTGAATGTTTTGTT
GGATCTCTTCTGCAGCATATAACTACTGTATGTGCTATGGTATGGACTATGGAATATGATTAAAGATAAG
GAATTCAGATCGGCTGAGTGGCTCCTTCAACGTTGCGGTTCTGTCAGTTCCAAACGTAAAACGGCTTGTC
CCGCGTCATCGGCGGGGGTCATAACGTGACTCCCTTAATTCTCCGCTCATGATCAGATTGTCGTTTCCCG
CCTTCAGTTTAAACTATCAGTGTTTGACAGGATATATTGGCGGGTAAACTAAGTCGCTGTATGTGTTTGT
TTGAGATCTCATGTGAGCAAAAGGCCAGCAAAAGGCCAGGAACCGTAAAAAGGCCGCGTTGCTGGCGTTT
TTCCATAGGCTCCGCCCCCCTGACGAGCATCACAAAAATCGACGCTCAAGTCAGAGGTGGCGAAACCCGA
CAGGACTATAAAGATACCAGGCGTTTCCCCCTGGAAGCTCCCTCGTGCGCTCTCCTGTTCCGACCCTGCC
GCTTACCGGATACCTGTCCGCCTTTCTCCCTTCGGGAAGCGTGGCGCTTTCTCATAGCTCACGCTGTAGG
TATCTCAGTTCGGTGTAGGTCGTTCGCTCCAAGCTGGGCTGTGTGCACGAACCCCCCGTTCAGCCCGACC
GCTGCGCCTTATCCGGTAACTATCGTCTTGAGTCCAACCCGGTAAGACACGACTTATCGCCACTGGCAGC
AGCCACTGGTAACAGGATTAGCAGAGCGAGGTATGTAGGCGGTGCTACAGAGTTCTTGAAGTGGTGGCCT
AACTACGGCTACACTAGAAGAACAGTATTTGGTATCTGCGCTCTGCTGAAGCCAGTTACCTTCGGAAGAA
GAGTTGGTAGCTCTTGATCCGGCAAACAAACCACCGCTGGTAGCGGTGGTTTTTTTGTTTGCAAGCAGCA
GATTACGCGCAGAAAAAAAGGATCTCAAGAAGATCCTTTGATCTTTTCTACGGGGTCTGACGCTCAGTGG
AACGAAAACTCACGTTAAGGGATTTTGGTCATGAGATTATCAAAAAGGATCTTCACCTAGATCCTTTTAA
ATTAAAAATGAAGTTTTAAATCAATCTAAAGTATATATGTGTAACATTGGTCTAGTGATTAGAAAAACTC
ATCGAGCATCAAATGAAACTGCAATTTATTCATATCAGGATTATCAATACCATATTTTTGAAAAAGCCGT
TTCTGTAATGAAGGAGAAAACTCACCGAGGCAGTTCCATAGGATGGCAAGATCCTGGTATCGGTCTGCGA
TTCCGACTCGTCCAACATCAATACAACCTATTAATTTCCCCTCGTCAAAAATAAGGTTATCAAGTGAGAA
ATCACCATGAGTGACGACTGAATCCGGTGAGAATGGCAAAAGTTTATGCATTTCTTTCCAGACTTGTTCA
ACAGGCCAGCCATTACGCTCGTCATCAAAATCACTCGCATCAACCAAACCGTTATTCATTCGTGATTGCG
CCTGAGCGAGACGAAATACGCGATCGCTGTTAAAAGGACAATTACAAACAGGAATCGAATGCAACCGGCG
CAGGAACACTGCCAGCGCATCAACAATATTTTCACCTGAATCAGGATATTCTTCTAATACCTGGAATGCT
GTTTTCCCTGGGATCGCAGTGGTGAGTAACCATGCATCATCAGGAGTACGGATAAAATGCTTGATGGTCG
GAAGAGGCATAAATTCCGTCAGCCAGTTTAGTCTGACCATCTCATCTGTAACATCATTGGCAACGCTACC
TTTGCCATGTTTCAGAAACAACTCTGGCGCATCGGGCTTCCCATACAATCGGTAGATTGTCGCACCTGAT
TGCCCGACATTATCGCGAGCCCATTTATACCCATATAAATCAGCATCCATGTTGGAATTTAATCGCGGCC
TTGAGCAAGACGTTTCCCGTTGAATATGGCTCATAACACCCCTTGTATTACTGTTTATGTAAGCAGACAG
TTTTATTGTTCATGATGATATATTTTTATCTTGTGCAATGTAACATCAGAGATTTTGAGACACAACGTGG
CTTTGTTGAATAAATCGAACTTTTGCTGAGTTGAAGGATCAGATCACGCATCTTCCCGACAACGCAGACC
GTTCCGTGGCAAAGCAAAAGTTCAAAATCACCAACTGGTCCACCTACAACAA
